Addgene plasmid #113776: pE2F3.3.1-gDNA
Purpose: CRISPR plasmid for expression of Cas9 nickase (D10A) and gRNA targeting human transcription factor E2F3
Depositing lab: Kevin White. Depositing organization: University of Chicago.
Backbone
  Vector backbone: pX462
  Backbone manufacturer: Zhang lab (Addgene plasmid ID: 62987)
  Vector type: Mammalian Expression, CRISPR
Growth in bacteria
  Bacterial resistance: Ampicillin, 100 μg/mL
  Growth temperature: 37°C
  Growth strain: DH5alpha
  Copy number: High Copy
Gene/Insert
  Gene/Insert name: E2F3
  gRNA/shRNA sequence: TGATGCCTTCCTCCTCCCCG AGG
  Species: H. sapiens (human)
  Entrez Gene: E2F3 (a.k.a. E2F-3)
  Cloning method: Restriction Enzyme; 5′ cloning site BbsI (destroyed during cloning); 3′ cloning site BbsI (destroyed during cloning)
  Sequencing primers: 5′ hU6-F (5'-GAGGGCCTATTTCCCATGATT-3')
Terms and licenses: Academic/Nonprofit Terms; Industry Terms: Not Available to Industry
Depositor comments: gRNA sequence listed includes 20 nucleotide target sequence, followed by the uncloned PAM sequence. The PAM sequence is not present in the plasmid. This is a nickase guide and must be used with the additional nickase plasmid pE2F3.3.2-gDNA and donor plasmid pE2F3-donor.
How to cite: pE2F3.3.1-gDNA was a gift from Kevin White (Addgene plasmid # 113776 ; http://n2t.net/addgene:113776 ; RRID:Addgene_113776)
