[The description below was written by a language model from this plasmid's Addgene catalogue record and pLannotate feature annotations shown in this document.]
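Description:
pE2F3.3.1-gDNA is a mammalian CRISPR expression plasmid built on the pX462 backbone, carrying both a Streptococcus pyogenes Cas9 D10A nickase and a single guide RNA directed against the human transcription factor gene E2F3. It is propagated in E. coli as a high-copy plasmid through a ColE1/pUC-type origin and selected with ampicillin via the β-lactamase gene. An f1/M13 phage origin and a single annotated AAV2 inverted terminal repeat are also present as backbone remnants.

The 20-nucleotide E2F3 target was cloned into the BbsI sites, which were destroyed in the process, placing it between the human U6 RNA polymerase III promoter and the Cas9 guide RNA scaffold. The PAM is part of the genomic target only and is not in the plasmid. A separate Pol II cassette uses a CMV enhancer, chicken β-actin promoter and hybrid intron to drive the Cas9 coding sequence, which ends in a nucleoplasmin nuclear localization signal and is followed by a puromycin N-acetyltransferase gene and the bovine growth hormone polyadenylation signal, allowing puromycin enrichment of transfected cells. The element linking Cas9 to the puromycin marker is not annotated in the feature tables.

Two sequence records are provided, a depositor sequence and a repository sequencing result of slightly different length and opposite orientation. They show the same feature layout, with the D10A-bearing N-terminal portion recognised explicitly only in the depositor record. Because a nickase cuts one strand only, this plasmid is meant to be used together with its partner guide plasmid pE2F3.3.2-gDNA to create offset nicks, and with the pE2F3-donor plasmid, an arrangement that suggests templated editing of the E2F3 locus.
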