Features (pLannotate 1.2.2; 19 found; start..end, strand, type, name):
     78..121     +  misc_RNA       gRNA scaffold (fragment): guide RNA scaffold for the Streptococcus pyogenes CRISPR/Cas9 system
    168..453     +  enhancer       CMV enhancer: human cytomegalovirus immediate early enhancer; contains an 18-bp deletion relative to the standard CMV enhancer
    455..732     +  promoter       chicken β-actin promoter: No description available
    733..961     +  intron         hybrid intron: hybrid between chicken β-actin (CBA) and minute virus of mice (MMV) introns (Gray et al., 2011)
   1099..2700    +  CDS            dCas9(N): N-terminal portion of catalytically inactive Streptococcus pyogenes dCas9 carrying the D10A mutation (Zetsche et al., 2015)
   2701..5199    +  CDS            Cas9(C): C-terminal portion of Streptococcus pyogenes Cas9 (Zetsche et al., 2015)
   5200..5247    +  CDS            nucleoplasmin NLS: bipartite nuclear localization signal from nucleoplasmin
   5317..5916    +  CDS            PuroR (fragment): puromycin N-acetyltransferase; pac from Streptomyces; confers resistance to puromycin
   5950..6061    +  polyA_signal   bGH poly(A) signal: bovine growth hormone polyadenylation signal
   6166..6306    +  repeat_region  AAV2 ITR: inverted terminal repeat of adeno-associated virus serotype 2 inverted
   6311..6362    -  misc_feature   bom (fragment): basis of mobility region from pBR322
   6381..6761    +  rep_origin     M13 ori (sequence partly withheld): M13 bacteriophage origin of replication; arrow indicates direction of (+) strand synthesis
   6837..6886    -  misc_feature   bom (fragment): basis of mobility region from pBR322
   6988..7023    -  CDS            rop (fragment): Rop protein, which maintains plasmids at low copy number; rop
   7118..7222    +  promoter       AmpR promoter: bla
   7223..8083    +  CDS            AmpR: β-lactamase; bla; confers resistance to ampicillin, carbenicillin, and related antibiotics
   8254..8842    +  rep_origin     ori: high-copy-number ColE1/pMB1/pBR322/pUC origin of replication
   8904..9144    +  promoter       U6 promoter: RNA polymerase III promoter for human U6 snRNA
   9174..71      +  misc_RNA       gRNA scaffold (across the origin): guide RNA scaffold for the Streptococcus pyogenes CRISPR/Cas9 system
>Addgene plasmid #113776 | pE2F3.3.1-gDNA | depositor full sequence | sequence record 214737 | Full Sequence
AGAGCTAGAAATAGCAAGTTAAAATAAGGCTAGTCCGTTATCAACTTGAAAAAGTGGCACCGAGTCGGTG
CTTTTTTGTTTTAGAGCTAGAAATAGCAAGTTAAAATAAGGCTAGTCCGTTTTTAGCGCGTGCGCCAATT
CTGCAGACAAATGGCTCTAGAGGTACCCGTTACATAACTTACGGTAAATGGCCCGCCTGGCTGACCGCCC
AACGACCCCCGCCCATTGACGTCAATAGTAACGCCAATAGGGACTTTCCATTGACGTCAATGGGTGGAGT
ATTTACGGTAAACTGCCCACTTGGCAGTACATCAAGTGTATCATATGCCAAGTACGCCCCCTATTGACGT
CAATGACGGTAAATGGCCCGCCTGGCATTGTGCCCAGTACATGACCTTATGGGACTTTCCTACTTGGCAG
TACATCTACGTATTAGTCATCGCTATTACCATGGTCGAGGTGAGCCCCACGTTCTGCTTCACTCTCCCCA
TCTCCCCCCCCTCCCCACCCCCAATTTTGTATTTATTTATTTTTTAATTATTTTGTGCAGCGATGGGGGC
GGGGGGGGGGGGGGGGCGCGCGCCAGGCGGGGCGGGGCGGGGCGAGGGGCGGGGCGGGGCGAGGCGGAGA
GGTGCGGCGGCAGCCAATCAGAGCGGCGCGCTCCGAAAGTTTCCTTTTATGGCGAGGCGGCGGCGGCGGC
GGCCCTATAAAAAGCGAAGCGCGCGGCGGGCGGGAGTCGCTGCGACGCTGCCTTCGCCCCGTGCCCCGCT
CCGCCGCCGCCTCGCGCCGCCCGCCCCGGCTCTGACTGACCGCGTTACTCCCACAGGTGAGCGGGCGGGA
CGGCCCTTCTCCTCCGGGCTGTAATTAGCTGAGCAAGAGGTAAGGGTTTAAGGGATGGTTGGTTGGTGGG
GTATTAATGTTTAATTACCTGGAGCACCTGCCTGAAATCACTTTTTTTCAGGTTGGACCGGTGCCACCAT
GGACTATAAGGACCACGACGGAGACTACAAGGATCATGATATTGATTACAAAGACGATGACGATAAGATG
GCCCCAAAGAAGAAGCGGAAGGTCGGTATCCACGGAGTCCCAGCAGCCGACAAGAAGTACAGCATCGGCC
TGGCCATCGGCACCAACTCTGTGGGCTGGGCCGTGATCACCGACGAGTACAAGGTGCCCAGCAAGAAATT
CAAGGTGCTGGGCAACACCGACCGGCACAGCATCAAGAAGAACCTGATCGGAGCCCTGCTGTTCGACAGC
GGCGAAACAGCCGAGGCCACCCGGCTGAAGAGAACCGCCAGAAGAAGATACACCAGACGGAAGAACCGGA
TCTGCTATCTGCAAGAGATCTTCAGCAACGAGATGGCCAAGGTGGACGACAGCTTCTTCCACAGACTGGA
AGAGTCCTTCCTGGTGGAAGAGGATAAGAAGCACGAGCGGCACCCCATCTTCGGCAACATCGTGGACGAG
GTGGCCTACCACGAGAAGTACCCCACCATCTACCACCTGAGAAAGAAACTGGTGGACAGCACCGACAAGG
CCGACCTGCGGCTGATCTATCTGGCCCTGGCCCACATGATCAAGTTCCGGGGCCACTTCCTGATCGAGGG
CGACCTGAACCCCGACAACAGCGACGTGGACAAGCTGTTCATCCAGCTGGTGCAGACCTACAACCAGCTG
TTCGAGGAAAACCCCATCAACGCCAGCGGCGTGGACGCCAAGGCCATCCTGTCTGCCAGACTGAGCAAGA
GCAGACGGCTGGAAAATCTGATCGCCCAGCTGCCCGGCGAGAAGAAGAATGGCCTGTTCGGAAACCTGAT
TGCCCTGAGCCTGGGCCTGACCCCCAACTTCAAGAGCAACTTCGACCTGGCCGAGGATGCCAAACTGCAG
CTGAGCAAGGACACCTACGACGACGACCTGGACAACCTGCTGGCCCAGATCGGCGACCAGTACGCCGACC
TGTTTCTGGCCGCCAAGAACCTGTCCGACGCCATCCTGCTGAGCGACATCCTGAGAGTGAACACCGAGAT
CACCAAGGCCCCCCTGAGCGCCTCTATGATCAAGAGATACGACGAGCACCACCAGGACCTGACCCTGCTG
AAAGCTCTCGTGCGGCAGCAGCTGCCTGAGAAGTACAAAGAGATTTTCTTCGACCAGAGCAAGAACGGCT
ACGCCGGCTACATTGACGGCGGAGCCAGCCAGGAAGAGTTCTACAAGTTCATCAAGCCCATCCTGGAAAA
GATGGACGGCACCGAGGAACTGCTCGTGAAGCTGAACAGAGAGGACCTGCTGCGGAAGCAGCGGACCTTC
GACAACGGCAGCATCCCCCACCAGATCCACCTGGGAGAGCTGCACGCCATTCTGCGGCGGCAGGAAGATT
TTTACCCATTCCTGAAGGACAACCGGGAAAAGATCGAGAAGATCCTGACCTTCCGCATCCCCTACTACGT
GGGCCCTCTGGCCAGGGGAAACAGCAGATTCGCCTGGATGACCAGAAAGAGCGAGGAAACCATCACCCCC
TGGAACTTCGAGGAAGTGGTGGACAAGGGCGCTTCCGCCCAGAGCTTCATCGAGCGGATGACCAACTTCG
ATAAGAACCTGCCCAACGAGAAGGTGCTGCCCAAGCACAGCCTGCTGTACGAGTACTTCACCGTGTATAA
CGAGCTGACCAAAGTGAAATACGTGACCGAGGGAATGAGAAAGCCCGCCTTCCTGAGCGGCGAGCAGAAA
AAGGCCATCGTGGACCTGCTGTTCAAGACCAACCGGAAAGTGACCGTGAAGCAGCTGAAAGAGGACTACT
TCAAGAAAATCGAGTGCTTCGACTCCGTGGAAATCTCCGGCGTGGAAGATCGGTTCAACGCCTCCCTGGG
CACATACCACGATCTGCTGAAAATTATCAAGGACAAGGACTTCCTGGACAATGAGGAAAACGAGGACATT
CTGGAAGATATCGTGCTGACCCTGACACTGTTTGAGGACAGAGAGATGATCGAGGAACGGCTGAAAACCT
ATGCCCACCTGTTCGACGACAAAGTGATGAAGCAGCTGAAGCGGCGGAGATACACCGGCTGGGGCAGGCT
GAGCCGGAAGCTGATCAACGGCATCCGGGACAAGCAGTCCGGCAAGACAATCCTGGATTTCCTGAAGTCC
GACGGCTTCGCCAACAGAAACTTCATGCAGCTGATCCACGACGACAGCCTGACCTTTAAAGAGGACATCC
AGAAAGCCCAGGTGTCCGGCCAGGGCGATAGCCTGCACGAGCACATTGCCAATCTGGCCGGCAGCCCCGC
CATTAAGAAGGGCATCCTGCAGACAGTGAAGGTGGTGGACGAGCTCGTGAAAGTGATGGGCCGGCACAAG
CCCGAGAACATCGTGATCGAAATGGCCAGAGAGAACCAGACCACCCAGAAGGGACAGAAGAACAGCCGCG
AGAGAATGAAGCGGATCGAAGAGGGCATCAAAGAGCTGGGCAGCCAGATCCTGAAAGAACACCCCGTGGA
AAACACCCAGCTGCAGAACGAGAAGCTGTACCTGTACTACCTGCAGAATGGGCGGGATATGTACGTGGAC
CAGGAACTGGACATCAACCGGCTGTCCGACTACGATGTGGACCATATCGTGCCTCAGAGCTTTCTGAAGG
ACGACTCCATCGACAACAAGGTGCTGACCAGAAGCGACAAGAACCGGGGCAAGAGCGACAACGTGCCCTC
CGAAGAGGTCGTGAAGAAGATGAAGAACTACTGGCGGCAGCTGCTGAACGCCAAGCTGATTACCCAGAGA
AAGTTCGACAATCTGACCAAGGCCGAGAGAGGCGGCCTGAGCGAACTGGATAAGGCCGGCTTCATCAAGA
GACAGCTGGTGGAAACCCGGCAGATCACAAAGCACGTGGCACAGATCCTGGACTCCCGGATGAACACTAA
GTACGACGAGAATGACAAGCTGATCCGGGAAGTGAAAGTGATCACCCTGAAGTCCAAGCTGGTGTCCGAT
TTCCGGAAGGATTTCCAGTTTTACAAAGTGCGCGAGATCAACAACTACCACCACGCCCACGACGCCTACC
TGAACGCCGTCGTGGGAACCGCCCTGATCAAAAAGTACCCTAAGCTGGAAAGCGAGTTCGTGTACGGCGA
CTACAAGGTGTACGACGTGCGGAAGATGATCGCCAAGAGCGAGCAGGAAATCGGCAAGGCTACCGCCAAG
TACTTCTTCTACAGCAACATCATGAACTTTTTCAAGACCGAGATTACCCTGGCCAACGGCGAGATCCGGA
AGCGGCCTCTGATCGAGACAAACGGCGAAACCGGGGAGATCGTGTGGGATAAGGGCCGGGATTTTGCCAC
CGTGCGGAAAGTGCTGAGCATGCCCCAAGTGAATATCGTGAAAAAGACCGAGGTGCAGACAGGCGGCTTC
AGCAAAGAGTCTATCCTGCCCAAGAGGAACAGCGATAAGCTGATCGCCAGAAAGAAGGACTGGGACCCTA
AGAAGTACGGCGGCTTCGACAGCCCCACCGTGGCCTATTCTGTGCTGGTGGTGGCCAAAGTGGAAAAGGG
CAAGTCCAAGAAACTGAAGAGTGTGAAAGAGCTGCTGGGGATCACCATCATGGAAAGAAGCAGCTTCGAG
AAGAATCCCATCGACTTTCTGGAAGCCAAGGGCTACAAAGAAGTGAAAAAGGACCTGATCATCAAGCTGC
CTAAGTACTCCCTGTTCGAGCTGGAAAACGGCCGGAAGAGAATGCTGGCCTCTGCCGGCGAACTGCAGAA
GGGAAACGAACTGGCCCTGCCCTCCAAATATGTGAACTTCCTGTACCTGGCCAGCCACTATGAGAAGCTG
AAGGGCTCCCCCGAGGATAATGAGCAGAAACAGCTGTTTGTGGAACAGCACAAGCACTACCTGGACGAGA
TCATCGAGCAGATCAGCGAGTTCTCCAAGAGAGTGATCCTGGCCGACGCTAATCTGGACAAAGTGCTGTC
CGCCTACAACAAGCACCGGGATAAGCCCATCAGAGAGCAGGCCGAGAATATCATCCACCTGTTTACCCTG
ACCAATCTGGGAGCCCCTGCCGCCTTCAAGTACTTTGACACCACCATCGACCGGAAGAGGTACACCAGCA
CCAAAGAGGTGCTGGACGCCACCCTGATCCACCAGAGCATCACCGGCCTGTACGAGACACGGATCGACCT
GTCTCAGCTGGGAGGCGACAAAAGGCCGGCGGCCACGAAAAAGGCCGGCCAGGCAAAAAAGAAAAAGGAA
TTCGGCAGTGGAGAGGGCAGAGGAAGTCTGCTAACATGCGGTGACGTCGAGGAGAATCCTGGCCCAATGA
CCGAGTACAAGCCCACGGTGCGCCTCGCCACCCGCGACGACGTCCCCAGGGCCGTACGCACCCTCGCCGC
CGCGTTCGCCGACTACCCCGCCACGCGCCACACCGTCGATCCGGACCGCCACATCGAGCGGGTCACCGAG
CTGCAAGAACTCTTCCTCACGCGCGTCGGGCTCGACATCGGCAAGGTGTGGGTCGCGGACGACGGCGCCG
CGGTGGCGGTCTGGACCACGCCGGAGAGCGTCGAAGCGGGGGCGGTGTTCGCCGAGATCGGCCCGCGCAT
GGCCGAGTTGAGCGGTTCCCGGCTGGCCGCGCAGCAACAGATGGAAGGCCTCCTGGCGCCGCACCGGCCC
AAGGAGCCCGCGTGGTTCCTGGCCACCGTCGGAGTCTCGCCCGACCACCAGGGCAAGGGTCTGGGCAGCG
CCGTCGTGCTCCCCGGAGTGGAGGCGGCCGAGCGCGCCGGGGTGCCCGCCTTCCTGGAGACCTCCGCGCC
CCGCAACCTCCCCTTCTACGAGCGGCTCGGCTTCACCGTCACCGCCGACGTCGAGGTGCCCGAAGGACCG
CGCACCTGGTGCATGACCCGCAAGCCCGGTGCCTGAGAATTCTAACTAGAGCTCGCTGATCAGCCTCGAC
TGTGCCTTCTAGTTGCCAGCCATCTGTTGTTTGCCCCTCCCCCGTGCCTTCCTTGACCCTGGAAGGTGCC
ACTCCCACTGTCCTTTCCTAATAAAATGAGGAAATTGCATCGCATTGTCTGAGTAGGTGTCATTCTATTC
TGGGGGGTGGGGTGGGGCAGGACAGCAAGGGGGAGGATTGGGAAGAGAATAGCAGGCATGCTGGGGAGCG
GCCGCAGGAACCCCTAGTGATGGAGTTGGCCACTCCCTCTCTGCGCGCTCGCTCGCTCACTGAGGCCGGG
CGACCAAAGGTCGCCCGACGCCCGGGCTTTGCCCGGGCGGCCTCAGTGAGCGAGCGAGCGCGCAGCTGCC
TGCAGGGGCGCCTGATGCGGTATTTTCTCCTTACGCATCTGTGCGGTATTTCACACCGCATA
[142 nt withheld, positions 6363-6504]
C
[141 nt withheld, positions 6506-6646]
CCTTTGACGTTGGAGTCCACGTTCTTT
[37 nt withheld, positions 6674-6710]
ACCCTATCTCGGGCTATTCTTTTGATTTATAAGGGATTTTGCCGATTTCGGCCTATTGGTTAAAAAATGA
GCTGATTTAACAAAAATTTAACGCGAATTTTAACAAAATATTAACGTTTACAATTTTATGGTGCACTCTC
AGTACAATCTGCTCTGATGCCGCATAGTTAAGCCAGCCCCGACACCCGCCAACACCCGCTGACGCGCCCT
GACGGGCTTGTCTGCTCCCGGCATCCGCTTACAGACAAGCTGTGACCGTCTCCGGGAGCTGCATGTGTCA
GAGGTTTTCACCGTCATCACCGAAACGCGCGAGACGAAAGGGCCTCGTGATACGCCTATTTTTATAGGTT
AATGTCATGATAATAATGGTTTCTTAGACGTCAGGTGGCACTTTTCGGGGAAATGTGCGCGGAACCCCTA
TTTGTTTATTTTTCTAAATACATTCAAATATGTATCCGCTCATGAGACAATAACCCTGATAAATGCTTCA
ATAATATTGAAAAAGGAAGAGTATGAGTATTCAACATTTCCGTGTCGCCCTTATTCCCTTTTTTGCGGCA
TTTTGCCTTCCTGTTTTTGCTCACCCAGAAACGCTGGTGAAAGTAAAAGATGCTGAAGATCAGTTGGGTG
CACGAGTGGGTTACATCGAACTGGATCTCAACAGCGGTAAGATCCTTGAGAGTTTTCGCCCCGAAGAACG
TTTTCCAATGATGAGCACTTTTAAAGTTCTGCTATGTGGCGCGGTATTATCCCGTATTGACGCCGGGCAA
GAGCAACTCGGTCGCCGCATACACTATTCTCAGAATGACTTGGTTGAGTACTCACCAGTCACAGAAAAGC
ATCTTACGGATGGCATGACAGTAAGAGAATTATGCAGTGCTGCCATAACCATGAGTGATAACACTGCGGC
CAACTTACTTCTGACAACGATCGGAGGACCGAAGGAGCTAACCGCTTTTTTGCACAACATGGGGGATCAT
GTAACTCGCCTTGATCGTTGGGAACCGGAGCTGAATGAAGCCATACCAAACGACGAGCGTGACACCACGA
TGCCTGTAGCAATGGCAACAACGTTGCGCAAACTATTAACTGGCGAACTACTTACTCTAGCTTCCCGGCA
ACAATTAATAGACTGGATGGAGGCGGATAAAGTTGCAGGACCACTTCTGCGCTCGGCCCTTCCGGCTGGC
TGGTTTATTGCTGATAAATCTGGAGCCGGTGAGCGTGGAAGCCGCGGTATCATTGCAGCACTGGGGCCAG
ATGGTAAGCCCTCCCGTATCGTAGTTATCTACACGACGGGGAGTCAGGCAACTATGGATGAACGAAATAG
ACAGATCGCTGAGATAGGTGCCTCACTGATTAAGCATTGGTAACTGTCAGACCAAGTTTACTCATATATA
CTTTAGATTGATTTAAAACTTCATTTTTAATTTAAAAGGATCTAGGTGAAGATCCTTTTTGATAATCTCA
TGACCAAAATCCCTTAACGTGAGTTTTCGTTCCACTGAGCGTCAGACCCCGTAGAAAAGATCAAAGGATC
TTCTTGAGATCCTTTTTTTCTGCGCGTAATCTGCTGCTTGCAAACAAAAAAACCACCGCTACCAGCGGTG
GTTTGTTTGCCGGATCAAGAGCTACCAACTCTTTTTCCGAAGGTAACTGGCTTCAGCAGAGCGCAGATAC
CAAATACTGTCCTTCTAGTGTAGCCGTAGTTAGGCCACCACTTCAAGAACTCTGTAGCACCGCCTACATA
CCTCGCTCTGCTAATCCTGTTACCAGTGGCTGCTGCCAGTGGCGATAAGTCGTGTCTTACCGGGTTGGAC
TCAAGACGATAGTTACCGGATAAGGCGCAGCGGTCGGGCTGAACGGGGGGTTCGTGCACACAGCCCAGCT
TGGAGCGAACGACCTACACCGAACTGAGATACCTACAGCGTGAGCTATGAGAAAGCGCCACGCTTCCCGA
AGGGAGAAAGGCGGACAGGTATCCGGTAAGCGGCAGGGTCGGAACAGGAGAGCGCACGAGGGAGCTTCCA
GGGGGAAACGCCTGGTATCTTTATAGTCCTGTCGGGTTTCGCCACCTCTGACTTGAGCGTCGATTTTTGT
GATGCTCGTCAGGGGGGCGGAGCCTATGGAAAAACGCCAGCAACGCGGCCTTTTTACGGTTCCTGGCCTT
TTGCTGGCCTTTTGCTCACATGTGAGGGCCTATTTCCCATGATTCCTTCATATTTGCATATACGATACAA
GGCTGTTAGAGAGATAATTGGAATTAATTTGACTGTAAACACAAAGATATTAGTACAAAATACGTGACGT
AGAAAGTAATAATTTCTTGGGTAGTTTGCAGTTTTAAAATTATGTTTTAAAATGGACTATCATATGCTTA
CCGTAACTTGAAAGTATTTCGATTTCTTGGCTTTATATATCTTGTGGAAAGGACGAAACACCTGATGCCT
TCCTCCTCCCCGGTTT
