Features (pLannotate 1.2.2; 19 found; start..end, strand, type, name):
    119..404     -  enhancer       CMV enhancer: human cytomegalovirus immediate early enhancer; contains an 18-bp deletion relative to the standard CMV enhancer
    451..494     -  misc_RNA       gRNA scaffold (fragment): guide RNA scaffold for the Streptococcus pyogenes CRISPR/Cas9 system
    501..576     -  misc_RNA       gRNA scaffold: guide RNA scaffold for the Streptococcus pyogenes CRISPR/Cas9 system
    606..846     -  promoter       U6 promoter: RNA polymerase III promoter for human U6 snRNA
    908..1496    -  rep_origin     ori: high-copy-number ColE1/pMB1/pBR322/pUC origin of replication
   1667..2527    -  CDS            AmpR: β-lactamase; bla; confers resistance to ampicillin, carbenicillin, and related antibiotics
   2528..2632    -  promoter       AmpR promoter: bla
   2727..2762    +  CDS            rop (fragment): Rop protein, which maintains plasmids at low copy number; rop
   2864..2913    +  misc_feature   bom (fragment): basis of mobility region from pBR322
   2914..3369    -  rep_origin     f1 ori (sequence partly withheld): f1 bacteriophage origin of replication; arrow indicates direction of (+) strand synthesis
   3388..3439    +  misc_feature   bom (fragment): basis of mobility region from pBR322
   3444..3584    -  repeat_region  AAV2 ITR: inverted terminal repeat of adeno-associated virus serotype 2 inverted
   3689..3800    -  polyA_signal   bGH poly(A) signal: bovine growth hormone polyadenylation signal
   3834..4433    -  CDS            PuroR (fragment): puromycin N-acetyltransferase; pac from Streptomyces; confers resistance to puromycin
   4503..4550    -  CDS            nucleoplasmin NLS: bipartite nuclear localization signal from nucleoplasmin
   4551..7049    -  CDS            Cas9(C): C-terminal portion of Streptococcus pyogenes Cas9 (Zetsche et al., 2015)
   6936..8651    -  CDS            Cas9(N): N-terminal portion of Streptococcus pyogenes Cas9 (Zetsche et al., 2015)
   8789..9016    -  intron         hybrid intron: hybrid between chicken β-actin (CBA) and minute virus of mice (MMV) introns (Gray et al., 2011)
   9017..117     -  promoter       chicken β-actin promoter (across the origin): contains a 21-bp deletion relative to the standard chicken β-actin promoter
>Addgene plasmid #113776 | pE2F3.3.1-gDNA | addgene full sequence | sequence record 230565 | Addgene NGS Result
CCCCCCCCCCCGCCCCCATCGCTGCACAAAATAATTAAAAAATAAATAAATACAAAATTGGGGGTGGGGA
GGGGGGGGAGATGGGGAGAGTGAAGCAGAACGTGGGGCTCACCTCGACCATGGTAATAGCGATGACTAAT
ACGTAGATGTACTGCCAAGTAGGAAAGTCCCATAAGGTCATGTACTGGGCACAATGCCAGGCGGGCCATT
TACCGTCATTGACGTCAATAGGGGGCGTACTTGGCATATGATACACTTGATGTACTGCCAAGTGGGCAGT
TTACCGTAAATACTCCACCCATTGACGTCAATGGAAAGTCCCTATTGGCGTTACTATTGACGTCAATGGG
CGGGGGTCGTTGGGCGGTCAGCCAGGCGGGCCATTTACCGTAAGTTATGTAACGGGTACCTCTAGAGCCA
TTTGTCTGCAGAATTGGCGCACGCGCTAAAAACGGACTAGCCTTATTTTAACTTGCTATTTCTAGCTCTA
AAACAAAAAAGCACCGACTCGGTGCCACTTTTTCAAGTTGATAACGGACTAGCCTTATTTTAACTTGCTA
TTTCTAGCTCTAAAACCGGGGAGGAGGAAGGCATCACGGTGTTTCGTCCTTTCCACAAGATATATAAAGC
CAAGAAATCGAAATACTTTCAAGTTACGGTAAGCATATGATAGTCCATTTTAAAACATAATTTTAAAACT
GCAAACTACCCAAGAAATTATTACTTTCTACGTCACGTATTTTGTACTAATATCTTTGTGTTTACAGTCA
AATTAATTCCAATTATCTCTCTAACAGCCTTGTATCGTATATGCAAATATGAAGGAATCATGGGAAATAG
GCCCTCACATGTGAGCAAAAGGCCAGCAAAAGGCCAGGAACCGTAAAAAGGCCGCGTTGCTGGCGTTTTT
CCATAGGCTCCGCCCCCCTGACGAGCATCACAAAAATCGACGCTCAAGTCAGAGGTGGCGAAACCCGACA
GGACTATAAAGATACCAGGCGTTTCCCCCTGGAAGCTCCCTCGTGCGCTCTCCTGTTCCGACCCTGCCGC
TTACCGGATACCTGTCCGCCTTTCTCCCTTCGGGAAGCGTGGCGCTTTCTCATAGCTCACGCTGTAGGTA
TCTCAGTTCGGTGTAGGTCGTTCGCTCCAAGCTGGGCTGTGTGCACGAACCCCCCGTTCAGCCCGACCGC
TGCGCCTTATCCGGTAACTATCGTCTTGAGTCCAACCCGGTAAGACACGACTTATCGCCACTGGCAGCAG
CCACTGGTAACAGGATTAGCAGAGCGAGGTATGTAGGCGGTGCTACAGAGTTCTTGAAGTGGTGGCCTAA
CTACGGCTACACTAGAAGAACAGTATTTGGTATCTGCGCTCTGCTGAAGCCAGTTACCTTCGGAAAAAGA
GTTGGTAGCTCTTGATCCGGCAAACAAACCACCGCTGGTAGCGGTGGTTTTTTTGTTTGCAAGCAGCAGA
TTACGCGCAGAAAAAAAGGATCTCAAGAAGATCCTTTGATCTTTTCTACGGGGTCTGACGCTCAGTGGAA
CGAAAACTCACGTTAAGGGATTTTGGTCATGAGATTATCAAAAAGGATCTTCACCTAGATCCTTTTAAAT
TAAAAATGAAGTTTTAAATCAATCTAAAGTATATATGAGTAAACTTGGTCTGACAGTTACCAATGCTTAA
TCAGTGAGGCACCTATCTCAGCGATCTGTCTATTTCGTTCATCCATAGTTGCCTGACTCCCCGTCGTGTA
GATAACTACGATACGGGAGGGCTTACCATCTGGCCCCAGTGCTGCAATGATACCGCGGCTTCCACGCTCA
CCGGCTCCAGATTTATCAGCAATAAACCAGCCAGCCGGAAGGGCCGAGCGCAGAAGTGGTCCTGCAACTT
TATCCGCCTCCATCCAGTCTATTAATTGTTGCCGGGAAGCTAGAGTAAGTAGTTCGCCAGTTAATAGTTT
GCGCAACGTTGTTGCCATTGCTACAGGCATCGTGGTGTCACGCTCGTCGTTTGGTATGGCTTCATTCAGC
TCCGGTTCCCAACGATCAAGGCGAGTTACATGATCCCCCATGTTGTGCAAAAAAGCGGTTAGCTCCTTCG
GTCCTCCGATCGTTGTCAGAAGTAAGTTGGCCGCAGTGTTATCACTCATGGTTATGGCAGCACTGCATAA
TTCTCTTACTGTCATGCCATCCGTAAGATGCTTTTCTGTGACTGGTGAGTACTCAACCAAGTCATTCTGA
GAATAGTGTATGCGGCGACCGAGTTGCTCTTGCCCGGCGTCAATACGGGATAATACCGCGCCACATAGCA
GAACTTTAAAAGTGCTCATCATTGGAAAACGTTCTTCGGGGCGAAAACTCTCAAGGATCTTACCGCTGTT
GAGATCCAGTTCGATGTAACCCACTCGTGCACCCAACTGATCTTCAGCATCTTTTACTTTCACCAGCGTT
TCTGGGTGAGCAAAAACAGGAAGGCAAAATGCCGCAAAAAAGGGAATAAGGGCGACACGGAAATGTTGAA
TACTCATACTCTTCCTTTTTCAATATTATTGAAGCATTTATCAGGGTTATTGTCTCATGAGCGGATACAT
ATTTGAATGTATTTAGAAAAATAAACAAATAGGGGTTCCGCGCACATTTCCCCGAAAAGTGCCACCTGAC
GTCTAAGAAACCATTATTATCATGACATTAACCTATAAAAATAGGCGTATCACGAGGCCCTTTCGTCTCG
CGCGTTTCGGTGATGACGGTGAAAACCTCTGACACATGCAGCTCCCGGAGACGGTCACAGCTTGTCTGTA
AGCGGATGCCGGGAGCAGACAAGCCCGTCAGGGCGCGTCAGCGGGTGTTGGCGGGTGTCGGGGCTGGCTT
AACTATGCGGCATCAGAGCAGATTGTACTGAGAGTGCACCATAAAATTGTAAACGTTAATATTTTGTTAA
AATTCGCGTTAAATTTTTGTTAAATCAGCTCATTTTTTAACCAATAGACCGAAATCGGCAAAATCCCTTA
TAAATCAAAAGAATAGCCCGAGATAGAGT
[37 nt withheld, positions 3040-3076]
AAAGAACGTGGACTCCAACGTCAAAGG
[141 nt withheld, positions 3104-3244]
G
[46 nt withheld, positions 3246-3291]
A
[95 nt withheld, positions 3293-3387]
TATGCGGTGTGAAATACCGCACAGATGCGTAAGGAGAAAATACCGCATCAGGCGCCCCTGCAGGCAGCTG
CGCGCTCGCTCGCTCACTGAGGCCGCCCGGGCAAAGCCCGGGCGTCGGGCGACCTTTGGTCGCCCGGCCT
CAGTGAGCGAGCGAGCGCGCAGAGAGGGAGTGGCCAACTCCATCACTAGGGGTTCCTGCGGCCGCTCCCC
AGCATGCCTGCTATTCTCTTCCCAATCCTCCCCCTTGCTGTCCTGCCCCACCCCACCCCCCAGAATAGAA
TGACACCTACTCAGACAATGCGATGCAATTTCCTCATTTTATTAGGAAAGGACAGTGGGAGTGGCACCTT
CCAGGGTCAAGGAAGGCACGGGGGAGGGGCAAACAACAGATGGCTGGCAACTAGAAGGCACAGTCGAGGC
TGATCAGCGAGCTCTAGTTAGAATTCTCAGGCACCGGGCTTGCGGGTCATGCACCAGGTGCGCGGTCCTT
CGGGCACCTCGACGTCGGCGGTGACGGTGAAGCCGAGCCGCTCGTAGAAGGGGAGGTTGCGGGGCGCGGA
GGTCTCCAGGAAGGCGGGCACCCCGGCGCGCTCGGCCGCCTCCACTCCGGGGAGCACGACGGCGCTGCCC
AGACCCTTGCCCTGGTGGTCGGGCGAGACTCCGACGGTGGCCAGGAACCACGCGGGCTCCTTGGGCCGGT
GCGGCGCCAGGAGGCCTTCCATCTGTTGCTGCGCGGCCAGCCGGGAACCGCTCAACTCGGCCATGCGCGG
GCCGATCTCGGCGAACACCGCCCCCGCTTCGACGCTCTCCGGCGTGGTCCAGACCGCCACCGCGGCGCCG
TCGTCCGCGACCCACACCTTGCCGATGTCGAGCCCGACGCGCGTGAGGAAGAGTTCTTGCAGCTCGGTGA
CCCGCTCGATGTGGCGGTCCGGATCGACGGTGTGGCGCGTGGCGGGGTAGTCGGCGAACGCGGCGGCGAG
GGTGCGTACGGCCCTGGGGACGTCGTCGCGGGTGGCGAGGCGCACCGTGGGCTTGTACTCGGTCATTGGG
CCAGGATTCTCCTCGACGTCACCGCATGTTAGCAGACTTCCTCTGCCCTCTCCACTGCCGAATTCCTTTT
TCTTTTTTGCCTGGCCGGCCTTTTTCGTGGCCGCCGGCCTTTTGTCGCCTCCCAGCTGAGACAGGTCGAT
CCGTGTCTCGTACAGGCCGGTGATGCTCTGGTGGATCAGGGTGGCGTCCAGCACCTCTTTGGTGCTGGTG
TACCTCTTCCGGTCGATGGTGGTGTCAAAGTACTTGAAGGCGGCAGGGGCTCCCAGATTGGTCAGGGTAA
ACAGGTGGATGATATTCTCGGCCTGCTCTCTGATGGGCTTATCCCGGTGCTTGTTGTAGGCGGACAGCAC
TTTGTCCAGATTAGCGTCGGCCAGGATCACTCTCTTGGAGAACTCGCTGATCTGCTCGATGATCTCGTCC
AGGTAGTGCTTGTGCTGTTCCACAAACAGCTGTTTCTGCTCATTATCCTCGGGGGAGCCCTTCAGCTTCT
CATAGTGGCTGGCCAGGTACAGGAAGTTCACATATTTGGAGGGCAGGGCCAGTTCGTTTCCCTTCTGCAG
TTCGCCGGCAGAGGCCAGCATTCTCTTCCGGCCGTTTTCCAGCTCGAACAGGGAGTACTTAGGCAGCTTG
ATGATCAGGTCCTTTTTCACTTCTTTGTAGCCCTTGGCTTCCAGAAAGTCGATGGGATTCTTCTCGAAGC
TGCTTCTTTCCATGATGGTGATCCCCAGCAGCTCTTTCACACTCTTCAGTTTCTTGGACTTGCCCTTTTC
CACTTTGGCCACCACCAGCACAGAATAGGCCACGGTGGGGCTGTCGAAGCCGCCGTACTTCTTAGGGTCC
CAGTCCTTCTTTCTGGCGATCAGCTTATCGCTGTTCCTCTTGGGCAGGATAGACTCTTTGCTGAAGCCGC
CTGTCTGCACCTCGGTCTTTTTCACGATATTCACTTGGGGCATGCTCAGCACTTTCCGCACGGTGGCAAA
ATCCCGGCCCTTATCCCACACGATCTCCCCGGTTTCGCCGTTTGTCTCGATCAGAGGCCGCTTCCGGATC
TCGCCGTTGGCCAGGGTAATCTCGGTCTTGAAAAAGTTCATGATGTTGCTGTAGAAGAAGTACTTGGCGG
TAGCCTTGCCGATTTCCTGCTCGCTCTTGGCGATCATCTTCCGCACGTCGTACACCTTGTAGTCGCCGTA
CACGAACTCGCTTTCCAGCTTAGGGTACTTTTTGATCAGGGCGGTTCCCACGACGGCGTTCAGGTAGGCG
TCGTGGGCGTGGTGGTAGTTGTTGATCTCGCGCACTTTGTAAAACTGGAAATCCTTCCGGAAATCGGACA
CCAGCTTGGACTTCAGGGTGATCACTTTCACTTCCCGGATCAGCTTGTCATTCTCGTCGTACTTAGTGTT
CATCCGGGAGTCCAGGATCTGTGCCACGTGCTTTGTGATCTGCCGGGTTTCCACCAGCTGTCTCTTGATG
AAGCCGGCCTTATCCAGTTCGCTCAGGCCGCCTCTCTCGGCCTTGGTCAGATTGTCGAACTTTCTCTGGG
TAATCAGCTTGGCGTTCAGCAGCTGCCGCCAGTAGTTCTTCATCTTCTTCACGACCTCTTCGGAGGGCAC
GTTGTCGCTCTTGCCCCGGTTCTTGTCGCTTCTGGTCAGCACCTTGTTGTCGATGGAGTCGTCCTTCAGA
AAGCTCTGAGGCACGATATGGTCCACATCGTAGTCGGACAGCCGGTTGATGTCCAGTTCCTGGTCCACGT
ACATATCCCGCCCATTCTGCAGGTAGTACAGGTACAGCTTCTCGTTCTGCAGCTGGGTGTTTTCCACGGG
GTGTTCTTTCAGGATCTGGCTGCCCAGCTCTTTGATGCCCTCTTCGATCCGCTTCATTCTCTCGCGGCTG
TTCTTCTGTCCCTTCTGGGTGGTCTGGTTCTCTCTGGCCATTTCGATCACGATGTTCTCGGGCTTGTGCC
GGCCCATCACTTTCACGAGCTCGTCCACCACCTTCACTGTCTGCAGGATGCCCTTCTTAATGGCGGGGCT
GCCGGCCAGATTGGCAATGTGCTCGTGCAGGCTATCGCCCTGGCCGGACACCTGGGCTTTCTGGATGTCC
TCTTTAAAGGTCAGGCTGTCGTCGTGGATCAGCTGCATGAAGTTTCTGTTGGCGAAGCCGTCGGACTTCA
GGAAATCCAGGATTGTCTTGCCGGACTGCTTGTCCCGGATGCCGTTGATCAGCTTCCGGCTCAGCCTGCC
CCAGCCGGTGTATCTCCGCCGCTTCAGCTGCTTCATCACTTTGTCGTCGAACAGGTGGGCATAGGTTTTC
AGCCGTTCCTCGATCATCTCTCTGTCCTCAAACAGTGTCAGGGTCAGCACGATATCTTCCAGAATGTCCT
CGTTTTCCTCATTGTCCAGGAAGTCCTTGTCCTTGATAATTTTCAGCAGATCGTGGTATGTGCCCAGGGA
GGCGTTGAACCGATCTTCCACGCCGGAGATTTCCACGGAGTCGAAGCACTCGATTTTCTTGAAGTAGTCC
TCTTTCAGCTGCTTCACGGTCACTTTCCGGTTGGTCTTGAACAGCAGGTCCACGATGGCCTTTTTCTGCT
CGCCGCTCAGGAAGGCGGGCTTTCTCATTCCCTCGGTCACGTATTTCACTTTGGTCAGCTCGTTATACAC
GGTGAAGTACTCGTACAGCAGGCTGTGCTTGGGCAGCACCTTCTCGTTGGGCAGGTTCTTATCGAAGTTG
GTCATCCGCTCGATGAAGCTCTGGGCGGAAGCGCCCTTGTCCACCACTTCCTCGAAGTTCCAGGGGGTGA
TGGTTTCCTCGCTCTTTCTGGTCATCCAGGCGAATCTGCTGTTTCCCCTGGCCAGAGGGCCCACGTAGTA
GGGGATGCGGAAGGTCAGGATCTTCTCGATCTTTTCCCGGTTGTCCTTCAGGAATGGGTAAAAATCTTCC
TGCCGCCGCAGAATGGCGTGCAGCTCTCCCAGGTGGATCTGGTGGGGGATGCTGCCGTTGTCGAAGGTCC
GCTGCTTCCGCAGCAGGTCCTCTCTGTTCAGCTTCACGAGCAGTTCCTCGGTGCCGTCCATCTTTTCCAG
GATGGGCTTGATGAACTTGTAGAACTCTTCCTGGCTGGCTCCGCCGTCAATGTAGCCGGCGTAGCCGTTC
TTGCTCTGGTCGAAGAAAATCTCTTTGTACTTCTCAGGCAGCTGCTGCCGCACGAGAGCTTTCAGCAGGG
TCAGGTCCTGGTGGTGCTCGTCGTATCTCTTGATCATAGAGGCGCTCAGGGGGGCCTTGGTGATCTCGGT
GTTCACTCTCAGGATGTCGCTCAGCAGGATGGCGTCGGACAGGTTCTTGGCGGCCAGAAACAGGTCGGCG
TACTGGTCGCCGATCTGGGCCAGCAGGTTGTCCAGGTCGTCGTCGTAGGTGTCCTTGCTCAGCTGCAGTT
TGGCATCCTCGGCCAGGTCGAAGTTGCTCTTGAAGTTGGGGGTCAGGCCCAGGCTCAGGGCAATCAGGTT
GCCGAACAGGCCATTCTTCTTCTCGCCGGGCAGCTGGGCGATCAGATTTTCCAGCCGTCTGCTCTTGCTC
AGTCTGGCAGACAGGATGGCCTTGGCGTCCACGCCGCTGGCGTTGATGGGGTTTTCCTCGAACAGCTGGT
TGTAGGTCTGCACCAGCTGGATGAACAGCTTGTCCACGTCGCTGTTGTCGGGGTTCAGGTCGCCCTCGAT
CAGGAAGTGGCCCCGGAACTTGATCATGTGGGCCAGGGCCAGATAGATCAGCCGCAGGTCGGCCTTGTCG
GTGCTGTCCACCAGTTTCTTTCTCAGGTGGTAGATGGTGGGGTACTTCTCGTGGTAGGCCACCTCGTCCA
CGATGTTGCCGAAGATGGGGTGCCGCTCGTGCTTCTTATCCTCTTCCACCAGGAAGGACTCTTCCAGTCT
GTGGAAGAAGCTGTCGTCCACCTTGGCCATCTCGTTGCTGAAGATCTCTTGCAGATAGCAGATCCGGTTC
TTCCGTCTGGTGTATCTTCTTCTGGCGGTTCTCTTCAGCCGGGTGGCCTCGGCTGTTTCGCCGCTGTCGA
ACAGCAGGGCTCCGATCAGGTTCTTCTTGATGCTGTGCCGGTCGGTGTTGCCCAGCACCTTGAATTTCTT
GCTGGGCACCTTGTACTCGTCGGTGATCACGGCCCAGCCCACAGAGTTGGTGCCGATGGCCAGGCCGATG
CTGTACTTCTTGTCGGCTGCTGGGACTCCGTGGATACCGACCTTCCGCTTCTTCTTTGGGGCCATCTTAT
CGTCATCGTCTTTGTAATCAATATCATGATCCTTGTAGTCTCCGTCGTGGTCCTTATAGTCCATGGTGGC
ACCGGTCCAACCTGAAAAAAAGTGATTTCAGGCAGGTGCTCCAGGTAATTAAACATTAATACCCCACCAA
CCAACCATCCCTTAAACCCTTACCTCTTGCTCAGCTAATTACAGCCCGGAGGAGAAGGGCCGTCCCGCCC
GCTCACCTGTGGGAGTAACGCGGTCAGTCAGAGCCGGGGCGGGCGGCGCGAGGCGGCGGCGGAGCGGGGC
ACGGGGCGAAGGCAGCGCGCAGCGACTCCCGCCCGCCGCGCGCTTCGCTTTTTATAGGGCCGCCGCCGCC
GCCGCCTCGCCATAAAAGGAAACTTTCGGAGCGCGCCGCTCTGATTGGCTGCCGCCGCACCTCTCCGCCT
CGCCCCGCCCCGCCCCTCGCCCCGCCC
